Addgene plasmid #32068: pBabe EGFR(L861Q)
Depositing lab: Matthew Meyerson. Depositing organization: Dana-Farber Cancer Institute. Publication: Allele-dependent variation in the relative cellular potency of distinct EGFR inhibitors. Yuza Y, Glatt KA, Jiang J, Greulich H, Minami Y, Woo MS, Shimamura T, Shapiro G, Lee JC, Ji H, Feng W, Chen TH, Yanagisawa H, Wong KK, Meyerson M. Cancer Biol Ther. 2007 May . 6(5):661-7. 10.4161/cbt.6.5.4003 PubMed 17495523.
Backbone
  Vector backbone: pBABEpuro
  Backbone size w/o insert (bp): 5169
  Vector type: Mammalian Expression, Retroviral
  Selectable markers: Puromycin
Growth in bacteria
  Bacterial resistance: Ampicillin, 100 μg/mL
  Growth temperature: 37°C
  Growth strain: DH5alpha
  Copy number: High Copy
Gene/Insert
  Gene/Insert name: EGFR
  Species: H. sapiens (human)
  Insert size (bp): 3600
  Mutation: L861Q
  Entrez Gene: EGFR (a.k.a. ERBB, ERBB1, ERRP, HER1, NISBD2, NNCIS, PIG61, mENA)
  Cloning method: Restriction Enzyme; 5′ cloning site SnaB1 (destroyed during cloning); 3′ cloning site SnaB1 (destroyed during cloning)
  Sequencing primers: 5′ pBABE 5'
Terms and licenses: Academic/Nonprofit Terms; Industry Terms: Not Available to Industry
How to cite: pBabe EGFR(L861Q) was a gift from Matthew Meyerson (Addgene plasmid # 32068 ; http://n2t.net/addgene:32068 ; RRID:Addgene_32068)
