[The description below was written by a language model from this plasmid's Addgene catalogue record.]
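Description:
pBabe EGFR(L861Q) is a retroviral mammalian expression plasmid built on the pBABEpuro backbone (about 5.2 kb without insert) and carrying a roughly 3.6 kb human EGFR cDNA with the L861Q substitution. It is maintained in E. coli as a high-copy plasmid under ampicillin selection, and it provides puromycin resistance for selecting transduced or transfected mammalian cells. The EGFR insert was placed into the SnaBI site of the vector by restriction cloning, and the site was destroyed at both junctions, so the insert cannot be released with that enzyme.

No feature table accompanies the record, so the regulatory elements are not explicitly listed. In the standard pBABEpuro design, however, the insert sits between Moloney murine leukemia virus long terminal repeats, with the 5′ LTR driving transcription of the inserted gene and a packaging signal allowing the transcript to be encapsidated when the plasmid is introduced into a retroviral packaging cell line. The puromycin resistance gene is expressed from a separate internal SV40 promoter. The resulting replication-defective virus integrates the cassette into dividing target cells, giving stable expression of the mutant receptor. No epitope tag or reporter is recorded.

L861Q is a substitution in the EGFR kinase domain. The associated publication concerns allele-dependent differences in the cellular potency of distinct EGFR inhibitors, which suggests the construct serves to generate cell lines stably expressing this particular mutant so that its drug sensitivity can be compared with that of other EGFR alleles.
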