>Addgene plasmid #32068 | pBabe EGFR(L861Q) | addgene partial sequence | sequence record 37325 | pBABE-3
CGATTCTACATCACCACTTTGTACAAGAAAGTTGGTTATGCTCCAATAAATTCACTGCTTTGTGGCGCGA
CCCTTAGGTATTCTGCATTTTCAGCTGTGGAGCCCTTAAAGATGCCATTTGGCTTGGCTTCCTTGGGAAA
GAAGTCCTGCTGGTAGTCAGGGTTGTCCAGGCTAATTTGGTGGCTGCCTTTCTGGGCCCAGTGGGCAGGG
CTGTCGAATGTGCTGTTGACACAGGTGGGCTGGACAGTGTTGAGATACTCGGGGTTGCCCACTGCAGTGC
TGTGGGGGTCCTGGTAGTGTGGGTCTCTGCTGGGCGCGGGGTTCAGAGGCTGATTGTGATAGACAGGATT
CTGCACAGAGCCAGCGGGCCTTTTGGGAACGGACTGGTTTATGTATTCAGGCACTGGGAGGAAGGTGTCG
TCTATGCTGTCCTCAGTCAAGGCGCCTGTGGGGTCTGAGCTGTATCGCTGCAAGAAGCTGTCTTCCTTGA
TGGGACAGCTTTGCAGCCCATTTCTATCAATGCAAGCCACGGTGGAATTGTTGCTGGTTGCACTCAGAGA
GCTCAGGAGGGGAGTCCGTGACGTGGAGGGGCTGCTGAAGAAGCCCTGCTGTGGGATGAGGTACTCGTCG
GCATCCACCACGTCGTCCATGTCTTCTTCATCCATCAGGGCACGGTAGAAGTTGGAGTCTGTAGGACTTG
GCAAATGCATTCTTTCATCCCCCTGAATGACAAGGTAGCGCTGGGGGTCTCGGGCCATTTTGGAGAATTC
GATGATCAACTCACGGAACTTTGGGCGACTATCTGCGTCTATCATCCAGCACTTGACCATGATCATGTAG
ACATCGATGGTACATATGGGTGGCTGAGGA
