>Addgene plasmid #32068 | pBabe EGFR(L861Q) | addgene partial sequence | sequence record 37738 | hEGFR-Fwd2 5'-GCCTCTTACACCCAGTGGAG-3'
GAGACTTGAAGGAACTGAATTCAAAAGATCAAAGTGCTGGGCTCCGGTGCGTTCGGCACGGTGTATAAGG
GACTCTGGATCCCAGAAGGTGAGAAAGTTAAAATTCCCGTCGCTATCAAGGAATTAAGAGAAGCAACATC
TCCGAAAGCCAACAAGGAAATCCTCGATGAAGCCTACGTGATGGCCAGCGTGGACAACCCCCACGTGTGC
CGCCTGCTGGGCATCTGCCTCACCTCCACCGTGCAACTCATCACGCAGCTCATGCCCTTCGGCTGCCTCC
TGGACTATGTCCGGGAACACAAAGACAATATTGGCTCCCAGTACCTGCTCAACTGGTGTGTGCAGATCGC
AAAGGGCATGAACTACTTGGAGGACCGTCGCTTGGTGCACCGCGACCTGGCAGCCAGGAACGTACTGGTG
AAAACACCGCAGCATGTCAAGATCACAGATTTTGGGCTGGCCAAACAGCTGGGTGCGGAAGAGAAAGAAT
ACCATGCAGAAGGAGGCAAAGTGCCTATCAAGTGGATGGCATTGGAATCAATTTTACACAGAATCTATAC
CCACCAGAGTGATGTCTGGAGCTACGGGGTGACCGTTTGGGAGTTGATGACCTTTGGATCCAAGCCATAT
GACGGAATCCCTGCCAGCGAGATCTCCTCCATCCTGGAGAAAGGAGAACGCCTCCCTCAGCCACCCATAT
GTACCATCGATGTCTACATGATCATGGTCAAGTGCTGGATGATAGACGCAGATAGTCGCCCAAAGTTCCG
TGAGTTGATCATCGAATTCTCCAAAATGGCCCGAGACCCCCAGCGCTACCTTGTCATTCAGGGGGATGAA
GATGCATTGCAAGTCNTACAACTCCACTTCTACG
